>Addgene plasmid #135978 | 1782_pAAV-U6-Ai9-Sa-gRNA2-CB-SACas9-HA-OLLAS-spA_C | addgene full sequence | sequence record 269796 | Addgene NGS Result
CTCTTCGCTATTACGCCAGCTGCGCGCTCGCTCGCTCACTGAGGCCGCCCGGGCAAAGCCCGGGCGTCGG
GCGACCTTTGGTCGCCCGGCCTCAGTGAGCGAGCGAGCGCGCAGAGAGGGAGTGGCCAACTCCATCACTA
GGGGTTCCTTGTAGTTAATGATTAACCCGCCATGCTACTTATCTACGTAGCCATGCTCTGGTGTACAAAA
AAGCAGGCTTTAAAGGAACCAATTCAGTCGACTGGATCCGGTACCAAGGTCGGGCAGGAAGAGGGCCTAT
TTCCCATGATTCCTTCATATTTGCATATACGATACAAGGCTGTTAGAGAGATAATTAGAATTAATTTGAC
TGTAAACACAAAGATATTAGTACAAAATACGTGACGTAGAAAGTAATAATTTCTTGGGTAGTTTGCAGTT
TTAAAATTATGTTTTAAAATGGACTATCATATGCTTACCGTAACTTGAAAGTATTTCGATTTCTTGGCTT
TATATATCTTGTGGAAAGGACGAAACACCGACGAAGTTATATTAAGGGTTGTTTTAGTACTCTGGAAACA
GAATCTACTAAAACAAGGCAAAATGCCGTGTTTATCTCGTCAACTTGTTGGCGAGATTTTTTTCTAGACC
CAGCTTTCAAGCTTGATTAACCCGCCATGCTACTTATCTACGTAGCCATGCTCTAGGAAGATCGGAATTC
GCCCTTAAGCTAGTATGCCAAGTACGCCCCCTATTGACGTCAATGACGGTAAATGGCCCGCCTGGCATTA
TGCCCAGTACATGACCTTATGGGACTTTCCTACTTGGCAGTACATCTACTCGAGGCCACGTTCTGCTTCA
CTCTCCCCATCTCCCCCCCCTCCCCACCCCCAATTTTGTATTTATTTATTTTTTAATTATTTTGTGCAGC
GATGGGGGCGAGGGGCGGGGCGGGGCGAGGCGGAGAGGTGCGGCGGCAGCCAATCAGAGCGGCGCGCTCC
GAAAGTTTCCTTTTATGGCGAGGCGGCGGCGGCGGCGGCCCTATAAAAAGCGAAGCGCGCGGCGGGCGGG
AGCGGGATCAGAATGATCTGATATCATCGATGAATTCGAGCTCACCATGGCCCCAAAGAAGAAGCGGAAG
GTCGGTATCCACGGAGTCCCAGCAGCCAAGCGGAACTACATCCTGGGCCTGGACATCGGCATCACCAGCG
TGGGCTACGGCATCATCGACTACGAGACACGGGACGTGATCGATGCCGGCGTGCGGCTGTTCAAAGAGGC
CAACGTGGAAAACAACGAGGGCAGGCGGAGCAAGAGAGGCGCCAGAAGGCTGAAGCGGCGGAGGCGGCAT
AGAATCCAGAGAGTGAAGAAGCTGCTGTTCGACTACAACCTGCTGACCGACCACAGCGAGCTGAGCGGCA
TCAACCCCTACGAGGCCAGAGTGAAGGGCCTGAGCCAGAAGCTGAGCGAGGAAGAGTTCTCTGCCGCCCT
GCTGCACCTGGCCAAGAGAAGAGGCGTGCACAACGTGAACGAGGTGGAAGAGGACACCGGCAACGAGCTG
TCCACCAGAGAGCAGATCAGCCGGAACAGCAAGGCCCTGGAAGAGAAATACGTGGCCGAACTGCAGCTGG
AACGGCTGAAGAAAGACGGCGAAGTGCGGGGCAGCATCAACAGATTCAAGACCAGCGACTACGTGAAAGA
AGCCAAACAGCTGCTGAAGGTGCAGAAGGCCTACCACCAGCTGGACCAGAGCTTCATCGACACCTACATC
GACCTGCTGGAAACCCGGCGGACCTACTATGAGGGACCTGGCGAGGGCAGCCCCTTCGGCTGGAAGGACA
TCAAAGAATGGTACGAGATGCTGATGGGCCACTGCACCTACTTCCCCGAGGAACTGCGGAGCGTGAAGTA
CGCCTACAACGCCGACCTGTACAACGCCCTGAACGACCTGAACAATCTCGTGATCACCAGGGACGAGAAC
GAGAAGCTGGAATATTACGAGAAGTTCCAGATCATCGAGAACGTGTTCAAGCAGAAGAAGAAGCCCACCC
TGAAGCAGATCGCCAAAGAAATCCTCGTGAACGAAGAGGATATTAAGGGCTACAGAGTGACCAGCACCGG
CAAGCCCGAGTTCACCAACCTGAAGGTGTACCACGACATCAAGGACATTACCGCCCGGAAAGAGATTATT
GAGAACGCCGAGCTGCTGGATCAGATTGCCAAGATCCTGACCATCTACCAGAGCAGCGAGGACATCCAGG
AAGAACTGACCAATCTGAACTCCGAGCTGACCCAGGAAGAGATCGAGCAGATCTCTAATCTGAAGGGCTA
TACCGGCACCCACAACCTGAGCCTGAAGGCCATCAACCTGATCCTGGACGAGCTGTGGCACACCAACGAC
AACCAGATCGCTATCTTCAACCGGCTGAAGCTGGTGCCCAAGAAGGTGGACCTGTCCCAGCAGAAAGAGA
TCCCCACCACCCTGGTGGACGACTTCATCCTGAGCCCCGTCGTGAAGAGAAGCTTCATCCAGAGCATCAA
AGTGATCAACGCCATCATCAAGAAGTACGGCCTGCCCAACGACATCATTATCGAGCTGGCCCGCGAGAAG
AACTCCAAGGACGCCCAGAAAATGATCAACGAGATGCAGAAGCGGAACCGGCAGACCAACGAGCGGATCG
AGGAAATCATCCGGACCACCGGCAAAGAGAACGCCAAGTACCTGATCGAGAAGATCAAGCTGCACGACAT
GCAGGAAGGCAAGTGCCTGTACAGCCTGGAAGCCATCCCTCTGGAAGATCTGCTGAACAACCCCTTCAAC
TATGAGGTGGACCACATCATCCCCAGAAGCGTGTCCTTCGACAACAGCTTCAACAACAAGGTGCTCGTGA
AGCAGGAAGAAAACAGCAAGAAGGGCAACCGGACCCCATTCCAGTACCTGAGCAGCAGCGACAGCAAGAT
CAGCTACGAAACCTTCAAGAAGCACATCCTGAATCTGGCCAAGGGCAAGGGCAGAATCAGCAAGACCAAG
AAAGAGTATCTGCTGGAAGAACGGGACATCAACAGGTTCTCCGTGCAGAAAGACTTCATCAACCGGAACC
TGGTGGATACCAGATACGCCACCAGAGGCCTGATGAACCTGCTGCGGAGCTACTTCAGAGTGAACAACCT
GGACGTGAAAGTGAAGTCCATCAATGGCGGCTTCACCAGCTTTCTGCGGCGGAAGTGGAAGTTTAAGAAA
GAGCGGAACAAGGGGTACAAGCACCACGCCGAGGACGCCCTGATCATTGCCAACGCCGATTTCATCTTCA
AAGAGTGGAAGAAACTGGACAAGGCCAAAAAAGTGATGGAAAACCAGATGTTCGAGGAAAGGCAGGCCGA
GAGCATGCCCGAGATCGAAACCGAGCAGGAGTACAAAGAGATCTTCATCACCCCCCACCAGATCAAGCAC
ATTAAGGACTTCAAGGACTACAAGTACAGCCACCGGGTGGACAAGAAGCCTAATAGAGAGCTGATTAACG
ACACCCTGTACTCCACCCGGAAGGACGACAAGGGCAACACCCTGATCGTGAACAATCTGAACGGCCTGTA
CGACAAGGACAATGACAAGCTGAAAAAGCTGATCAACAAGAGCCCCGAAAAGCTGCTGATGTACCACCAC
GACCCCCAGACCTACCAGAAACTGAAGCTGATTATGGAACAGTACGGCGACGAGAAGAATCCCCTGTACA
AGTACTACGAGGAAACCGGGAACTACCTGACCAAGTACTCCAAAAAGGACAACGGCCCCGTGATCAAGAA
GATTAAGTATTACGGCAACAAACTGAACGCCCATCTGGACATCACCGACGACTACCCCAACAGCAGAAAC
AAGGTCGTGAAGCTGTCCCTGAAGCCCTACAGATTCGACGTGTACCTGGACAATGGCGTGTACAAGTTCG
TGACCGTGAAGAATCTGGATGTGATCAAAAAAGAAAACTACTACGAAGTGAATAGCAAGTGCTATGAGGA
AGCTAAGAAGCTGAAGAAGATCAGCAACCAGGCCGAGTTTATCGCCTCCTTCTACAACAACGATCTGATC
AAGATCAACGGCGAGCTGTATAGAGTGATCGGCGTGAACAACGACCTGCTGAACCGGATCGAAGTGAACA
TGATCGACATCACCTACCGCGAGTACCTGGAAAACATGAACGACAAGAGGCCCCCCAGGATCATTAAGAC
AATCGCCTCCAAGACCCAGAGCATTAAGAAGTACAGCACAGACATTCTGGGCAACCTGTATGAAGTGAAA
TCTAAGAAGCACCCTCAGATCATCAAAAAGGGCAAAAGGCCGGCGGCCACGAAAAAGGCCGGCCAGGCAA
AAAAGAAAAAGGGATCCTACCCATACGATGTTCCAGATTACGCTAGCGGCTTCGCCAACGAGCTTGGACC
CAGGTTGATGGGAAAGTAAGAATTCCTAGAGCGAATAAAAGATCTTTATTTTCATTAGATCTGTGTGTTG
GTTTTTTGTGTGATGCAGCTACGTAGATAAGTAGCATGGCGGGTTAATCATTAACTACAAGGAACCCCTA
GTGATGGAGTTGGCCACTCCCTCTCTGCGCGCTCGCTCGCTCACTGAGGCCGGGCGACCAAAGGTCGCCC
GACGCCCGGGCTTTGCCCGGGCGGCCTCAGTGAGCGAGCGAGCGCGCAGCTGCATTAATGAATCGGCCAA
CGCGCGGGGAGAGGCGGGAGCGAGCGAGCGCGCAGCTGCATTAATGAATCGGCCAACGCGCGGGGAGAGG
CGGTTTGCGTATTGGGCGCTCTTCCGCTTCCTCGCTCACTGACTCGCTGCGCTCGGTCGTTCGGCTGCGG
CGAGCGGTATCAGCTCACTCAAAGGCGGTAATACGGTTATCCACAGAATCAGGGGATAACGCAGGAAAGA
ACATGTGAGCAAAAGGCCAGCAAAAGGCCAGGAACCGTAAAAAGGCCGCGTTGCTGGCGTTTTTCCATAG
GCTCCGCCCCCCTGACGAGCATCACAAAAATCGACGCTCAAGTCAGAGGTGGCGAAACCCGACAGGACTA
TAAAGATACCAGGCGTTTCCCCCTGGAAGCTCCCTCGTGCGCTCTCCTGTTCCGACCCTGCCGCTTACCG
GATACCTGTCCGCCTTTCTCCCTTCGGGAAGCGTGGCGCTTTCTCATAGCTCACGCTGTAGGTATCTCAG
TTCGGTGTAGGTCGTTCGCTCCAAGCTGGGCTGTGTGCACGAACCCCCCGTTCAGCCCGACCGCTGCGCC
TTATCCGGTAACTATCGTCTTGAGTCCAACCCGGTAAGACACGACTTATCGCCACTGGCAGCAGCCACTG
GTAACAGGATTAGCAGAGCGAGGTATGTAGGCGGTGCTACAGAGTTCTTGAAGTGGTGGCCTAACTACGG
CTACACTAGAAGAACAGTATTTGGTATCTGCGCTCTGCTGAAGCCAGTTACCTTCGGAAAAAGAGTTGGT
AGCTCTTGATCCGGCAAACAAACCACCGCTGGTAGCGGTGGTTTTTTTGTTTGCAAGCAGCAGATTACGC
GCAGAAAAAAAGGATCTCAAGAAGATCCTTTGATCTTTTCTACGGGGTCTGACGCTCAGTGGAACGAAAA
CTCACGTTAAGGGATTTTGGTCATGAGATTATCAAAAAGGATCTTCACCTAGATCCTTTTAAATTAAAAA
TGAAGTTTTAAATCAATCTAAAGTATATATGAGTAAACTTGGTCTGACAGTTACCAATGCTTAATCAGTG
AGGCACCTATCTCAGCGATCTGTCTATTTCGTTCATCCATAGTTGCCTGACTCCCCGTCGTGTAGATAAC
TACGATACGGGAGGGCTTACCATCTGGCCCCAGTGCTGCAATGATACCGCGAGACCCACGCTCACCGGCT
CCAGATTTATCAGCAATAAACCAGCCAGCCGGAAGGGCCGAGCGCAGAAGTGGTCCTGCAACTTTATCCG
CCTCCATCCAGTCTATTAATTGTTGCCGGGAAGCTAGAGTAAGTAGTTCGCCAGTTAATAGTTTGCGCAA
CGTTGTTGCCATTGCTACAGGCATCGTGGTGTCACGCTCGTCGTTTGGTATGGCTTCATTCAGCTCCGGT
TCCCAACGATCAAGGCGAGTTACATGATCCCCCATGTTGTGCAAAAAAGCGGTTAGCTCCTTCGGTCCTC
CGATCGTTGTCAGAAGTAAGTTGGCCGCAGTGTTATCACTCATGGTTATGGCAGCACTGCATAATTCTCT
TACTGTCATGCCATCCGTAAGATGCTTTTCTGTGACTGGTGAGTACTCAACCAAGTCATTCTGAGAATAG
TGTATGCGGCGACCGAGTTGCTCTTGCCCGGCGTCAATACGGGATAATACCGCGCCACATAGCAGAACTT
TAAAAGTGCTCATCATTGGAAAACGTTCTTCGGGGCGAAAACTCTCAAGGATCTTACCGCTGTTGAGATC
CAGTTCGATGTAACCCACTCGTGCACCCAACTGATCTTCAGCATCTTTTACTTTCACCAGCGTTTCTGGG
TGAGCAAAAACAGGAAGGCAAAATGCCGCAAAAAAGGGAATAAGGGCGACACGGAAATGTTGAATACTCA
TACTCTTCCTTTTTCAATATTATTGAAGCATTTATCAGGGTTATTGTCTCATGAGCGGATACATATTTGA
ATGTATTTAGAAAAATAAACAAATAGGGGTTCCGCGCACATTTCCCCGAAAAGTGCCACCTAAATTGTAA
GCGTTAATATTTTGTTAAAATTCGCGTTAAATTTTTGTTAAATCAGCTCATTTTTTAACCAATAGGCCGA
AATCGGCAAAATCCCTTATAAATCAAAAGAATAGACCGAGATAGGGT
[37 nt withheld, positions 6838-6874]
AAAGAACGTGGACTCCAACGTCAAAGG
[49 nt withheld, positions 6902-6950]
T
[91 nt withheld, positions 6952-7042]
G
[124 nt withheld, positions 7044-7167]
CCCATTCGCCATTCAGGCTGCGCAACTGTTGGGAAGGGCGATCGGTGCGGGC
Features (pLannotate 1.2.2; 19 found; start..end, strand, type, name):
     17..149     -  repeat_region  AAV2 ITR (fragment): inverted terminal repeat of adeno-associated virus serotype 2 inverted
    202..219     +  protein_bind   attB1 (fragment): mutant version of attB; recombination site for the Gateway® BP reaction BP Clonase™
    271..511     +  promoter       U6 promoter: RNA polymerase III promoter for human U6 snRNA
    541..616     +  misc_RNA       Sa gRNA scaffold: guide RNA scaffold for the Staphylococcus aureus CRISPR/Cas9 system
    714..819     +  enhancer       CMV enhancer (fragment): human cytomegalovirus immediate early enhancer; contains an 18-bp deletion relative to the standard CMV enhancer
    915..1048    +  promoter       chicken β-actin promoter (fragment): No description available
   1148..4303    +  CDS            cas9: CAS9_STAAU - Experimental evidence at protein level: Swiss-Prot protein existence level 1. CRISPR (clustered regularly interspaced short palindromic repeat) is an adaptive immune system that provides protection against mobile genetic elements (viruses, transposable elements and conjugative plasmids). CRISPR clusters contain spacers, sequences complementary to antecedent mobile elements, and target invading nucleic acids. CRISPR clusters are transcribed and processed into CRISPR RNA (crRNA). In type II CRISPR systems correct processing of pre-crRNA requires a trans- encoded small RNA (tracrRNA)
   4304..4351    +  CDS            nucleoplasmin NLS: bipartite nuclear localization signal from nucleoplasmin
   4358..4384    +  CDS            3xHA (fragment): three tandem HA epitope tags
   4385..4426    +  CDS            OLLAS tag: Escherichia coli OmpF Linker and mouse Langerin fusion sequence tag (Park et al., 2008)
   4444..4492    +  polyA_signal   poly(A) signal: synthetic polyadenylation signal
   4540..4673    +  repeat_region  AAV2 ITR: inverted terminal repeat of adeno-associated virus serotype 2 inverted
   4708..4729    +  repeat_region  AAV2 ITR (fragment): inverted terminal repeat of adeno-associated virus serotype 2 inverted
   4723..4779    -  CDS            lacI (fragment): lac repressor; lacI; The lac repressor binds to the lac operator to inhibit transcription in E. coli. This inhibition can be relieved by adding lactose or isopropyl-β-D-thiogalactopyranoside (IPTG).
   4962..5550    -  rep_origin     ori: high-copy-number ColE1/pMB1/pBR322/pUC origin of replication
   5721..6581    -  CDS            AmpR: β-lactamase; bla; confers resistance to ampicillin, carbenicillin, and related antibiotics
   6582..6686    -  promoter       AmpR promoter: bla
   6739..7167    -  rep_origin     f1 ori (sequence partly withheld): f1 bacteriophage origin of replication; arrow indicates direction of (+) strand synthesis
   7172..22      -  CDS            lacZα (fragment) (across the origin): LacZα fragment of β-galactosidase; lacZ fragment
