[The description below was written by a language model from this plasmid's Addgene catalogue record and pLannotate feature annotations shown in this document.]
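Description:
1782_pAAV-U6-Ai9-Sa-gRNA2-CB-SACas9-HA-OLLAS-spA_C is an all-in-one AAV transfer plasmid for CRISPR editing in mouse, built on a pEMBL8 backbone. It is propagated in E. coli through a high-copy ColE1/pUC-type origin with ampicillin selection (AmpR under its own bla promoter). The backbone also carries an f1 phage origin and residual lacZα and lacI fragments. The catalogue lists a total size of 7164 bp, while the sequenced record annotated here is 7,219 nt, a small discrepancy that the record does not explain.

Between the two AAV2 inverted terminal repeats, which allow the intervening DNA to be packaged into recombinant AAV particles, sit two expression units. The first is a human U6 RNA polymerase III promoter driving a guide RNA. It consists of a spacer cloned through BbsI sites (destroyed in the process) fused to the Staphylococcus aureus gRNA scaffold. According to the stated purpose, this guide, Ai9 gRNA2, targets the right loxP site of the Ai9 allele. The second unit uses the compact CB promoter, annotated as fragments of the CMV enhancer and the chicken β-actin promoter, to express S. aureus Cas9. The Cas9 is followed in frame by a nucleoplasmin bipartite nuclear localization signal, an HA epitope (detected as a fragment of 3xHA) and an OLLAS tag, and the unit ends in a short synthetic polyadenylation signal.

The small SaCas9 coding sequence, the truncated promoter and the minimal poly(A) keep nuclease and guide together within a single AAV genome, and the two epitope tags allow detection of the nuclease. The name suggests a companion guide against another site in the allele, but the record does not describe the editing strategy beyond the loxP target.
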