Addgene plasmid #135978: 1782_pAAV-U6-Ai9-Sa-gRNA2-CB-SACas9-HA-OLLAS-spA_C
Purpose: gRNA against the right loxP site of the Ai9 allele
Depositing lab: William Lagor. Depositing organization: Baylor College of Medicine.
Backbone
  Vector backbone: pEMBL8
  Backbone size w/o insert (bp): 2416
  Total vector size (bp): 7164
  Vector type: Mouse Targeting, AAV, CRISPR
Growth in bacteria
  Bacterial resistance: Ampicillin, 100 μg/mL
  Growth temperature: 37°C
  Growth strain: NEB Stable
  Copy number: High Copy
Gene/Insert
  Gene/Insert name: Ai9 gRNA2
  gRNA/shRNA sequence: GACGAAGTTATATTAAGGGTT
  Species: Staphylococcus aureus
  Promoter: CB
  Tag / fusion protein: HA
  Cloning method: Restriction Enzyme; 5′ cloning site BbsI (destroyed during cloning); 3′ cloning site BbsI (destroyed during cloning)
  Sequencing primers: 5′ CCTTCATATTTGCATATACGATACAAGGCTGTTAG
Terms and licenses: Academic/Nonprofit Terms; Industry Terms: Not Available to Industry
How to cite: 1782_pAAV-U6-Ai9-Sa-gRNA2-CB-SACas9-HA-OLLAS-spA_C was a gift from William Lagor (Addgene plasmid # 135978 ; http://n2t.net/addgene:135978 ; RRID:Addgene_135978)
